Addgene plasmid #112622: pVHC_PGKneoLox2DTA.2
Purpose: H2BVenus_p2A_HygroR_p2A_CreERt2 targeting plasmid with cloning sites ready for homology arms
Depositing lab: Stefan Heller. Depositing organization: Stanford University. Publication: Fbxo2(VHC) mouse and embryonic stem cell reporter lines delineate in vitro-generated inner ear sensory epithelia cells and enable otic lineage selection and Cre-recombination. Hartman BH, Bscke R, Ellwanger DC, Keymeulen S, Scheibinger M, Heller S. Dev Biol. 2018 Sep 1. pii: S0012-1606(18)30499-8. doi: 10.1016/j.ydbio.2018.08.013. PubMed 30179592.
Backbone
  Vector backbone: PGKneoLox2DTA.2
  Backbone manufacturer: P. Soriano Addgene Plasmid 13449
  Backbone size w/o insert (bp): 6300
  Total vector size (bp): 11237
  Vector type: Mouse Targeting, Cre/Lox
  Selectable markers: Neomycin (select with G418), Hygromycin
Growth in bacteria
  Bacterial resistance: Ampicillin, 100 μg/mL
  Growth temperature: 37°C
  Growth strain: DH5alpha
  Copy number: High Copy
Gene/Insert 1
  Gene/Insert name: H2B-Venus (alt name: HIST1H2BB, H2B.1, H2B/f, H2BFF, MGC119804)
  Species: H. sapiens (human); Aequorea victoria
  Insert size (bp): 1101
  GenBank ID: NM_021058
  Entrez Gene: H2BC3 (a.k.a. H2B.1, H2B/f, H2BFF, HIST1H2BB)
  Promoter: No Promoter
  Tag / fusion protein: Venus (C terminal on insert)
  Cloning method: Gibson Cloning
  Sequencing primers: 5′ TTTATTCATGAGGCCGGCCACC; 3′ CCGCTTCCCTTGTACAGCTCGT
Gene/Insert 2
  Gene/Insert name: Hygrophosphotransferase (alt names: HygroR; hygromycin-B)
  Species: Coccidioides posadasii C735 delta SOWgp
  Insert size (bp): 1023
  GenBank ID: XM_003071606
  Promoter: No Promoter
  Cloning method: Gibson Cloning
  Sequencing primers: 5′ atgaaaaagcctgaactcaccgc; 3′ ttcctttgccctcggacga
Gene/Insert 3
  Gene/Insert name: Cre-ERT2 fusion protein
  Species: Bacteriophage P1
  Insert size (bp): 1983
  Promoter: No Promoter
  Cloning method: Gibson Cloning
  Sequencing primers: 5′ ATGTCCAATTTACTGACCGTACA; 3′ TCAAGCTGTGGCAGGGAAACC
Resource information
  A portion of this plasmid was derived from a plasmid made by: H2B-Venus was cloned from Addgene plasmid 26750, HygroR was cloned from Addgene plasmid 28226, CreERT2 and Rabbit betaglobin PolyA were cloned from Addgene plasmid 14797, PGKneoLox2DTA.2 backbone was cloned from Addgene plasmid 13449
Terms and licenses: Academic/Nonprofit Terms; Industry Terms: Not Available to Industry
How to cite: pVHC_PGKneoLox2DTA.2 was a gift from Stefan Heller (Addgene plasmid # 112622 ; http://n2t.net/addgene:112622 ; RRID:Addgene_112622)
