[The description below was written by a language model from this plasmid's Addgene catalogue record and pLannotate feature annotations shown in this document.]
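Description:
pVHC_PGKneoLox2DTA.2 is an 11.2 kb mouse gene-targeting plasmid built on the pBluescript-derived PGKneoLox2DTA.2 backbone. It serves as a generic knock-in vector: the reporter and selection cassettes are in place, and cloning sites are left open for locus-specific homology arms. In bacteria it is maintained at high copy from a ColE1/pUC-type origin under ampicillin selection. It also retains an f1 origin, T7 and T3 promoters, and lac remnants from the parental cloning vector.

The payload is a promoterless "VHC" open reading frame assembled by Gibson cloning. It consists of human histone H2B fused at its C terminus to Venus, followed by hygromycin phosphotransferase and then Cre-ERT2. The stated purpose describes the three segments as joined by P2A peptides, although these were not annotated in the feature table. A rabbit β-globin polyadenylation signal terminates the unit. Because no promoter is supplied, expression depends on the endogenous regulatory elements of the targeted gene. Cells in which that locus is active should therefore show nuclear yellow fluorescence, become hygromycin resistant, and carry tamoxifen-inducible Cre activity for recombination or lineage tracing.

Downstream lies a loxP-flanked PGK promoter–NeoR–bGH poly(A) cassette for G418 positive selection of integrants, which can later be excised by Cre. Beyond it is a PGK-driven diphtheria toxin A cassette, which selects against random integration events that retain this cassette. The associated publication used this design to generate Fbxo2 reporter mouse and embryonic stem cell lines for marking, selecting and recombining inner ear (otic) lineage cells.
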