Features (pLannotate 1.2.2; 35 found; start..end, strand, type, name):
      4..432     +  rep_origin     f1 ori (sequence partly withheld): f1 bacteriophage origin of replication; arrow indicates direction of (+) strand synthesis
    463..618     -  CDS            lacZα (fragment): LacZα fragment of β-galactosidase; lacZ fragment
    626..644     +  promoter       T7 promoter: promoter for bacteriophage T7 RNA polymerase
    653..676     +  misc_feature   MCS (fragment): pBluescript multiple cloning site
    734..1110    +  CDS            H2B (fragment) (sequence withheld): human histone H2B; HIST1H2BJ
   1118..1834    +  CDS            Venus: Venus is a basic (constitutively fluorescent) yellow fluorescent protein published in 2002, derived from Aequorea victoria. It is reported to be a rapidly-maturing weak dimer with moderate acid sensitivity.
   1901..2923    +  CDS            hph: KHYB_ECOLX - Experimental evidence at protein level: Swiss-Prot protein existence level 1. The aminoglycoside phosphotransferases achieve inactivation of their antibiotic substrates by phosphorylation. Only phosphorylates hygromycin and closely related compounds such as demethyl analogs and destomycin. From Escherichia coli.
   2993..4021    +  CDS            cre: RECR_BPP1 - Experimental evidence at protein level: Swiss-Prot protein existence level 1. Catalyzes site-specific recombination between two 34-base- pair LOXP sites. Its role is to maintain the phage genome as a monomeric unit-copy plasmid in the lysogenic state. From Escherichia phage P1 (Bacteriophage P1).
   4034..4969    +  CDS            ERT2: mutated ligand-binding domain of the human estrogen receptor (Feil et al., 1997)
   4986..5057    +  CDS            HBB (fragment): HBB_PONPY - Experimental evidence at transcript level: Swiss-Prot protein existence level 2. Involved in oxygen transport from the lung to the various peripheral tissues. From Pongo pygmaeus (Bornean orangutan).
   5128..5183    +  polyA_signal   β-globin poly(A) signal: rabbit β-globin polyadenylation signal (Gil and Proudfoot, 1987)
   5566..5588    -  protein_bind   lac operator (fragment): The lac repressor binds to the lac operator to inhibit transcription in E. coli. This inhibition can be relieved by adding lactose or isopropyl-β-D-thiogalactopyranoside (IPTG). lac repressor encoded by lacI
   5601..5624    +  misc_feature   MCS (fragment): pBluescript multiple cloning site
   5637..5670    -  protein_bind   loxP: Cre-mediated recombination occurs in the 8-bp core sequence (GCATACAT). Cre recombinase
   5700..6199    +  promoter       PGK promoter: mouse phosphoglycerate kinase 1 promoter
   6213..7016    +  CDS            NeoR/KanR: aminoglycoside phosphotransferase from Tn5; aph(3')-II (or nptII); confers resistance to neomycin, kanamycin, and G418 (Geneticin®)
   7054..7278    +  polyA_signal   bGH poly(A) signal: bovine growth hormone polyadenylation signal
   7282..7303    +  promoter       SV40 promoter (fragment): SV40 enhancer and early promoter
   7337..7370    -  protein_bind   loxP: Cre-mediated recombination occurs in the 8-bp core sequence (GCATACAT). Cre recombinase
   7412..7444    -  misc_feature   MCS (fragment): pBluescript multiple cloning site
   7449..7948    +  promoter       PGK promoter: mouse phosphoglycerate kinase 1 promoter
   7975..8547    +  CDS            DTA: diphtheria toxin fragment A; Corynebacterium diphtheriae tox
   8550..8622    +  CDS            small t antigen (fragment): SV40 (simian virus 40) small t antigen
   8624..8689    +  intron         small t intron: SV40 (simian virus 40) small t antigen intron
   8763..8987    +  polyA_signal   bGH poly(A) signal: bovine growth hormone polyadenylation signal
   8991..9012    +  promoter       SV40 promoter (fragment): SV40 enhancer and early promoter
   9016..9036    +  misc_feature   MCS (fragment): pBluescript multiple cloning site
   9049..9067    -  promoter       T3 promoter: promoter for bacteriophage T3 RNA polymerase
   9110..9132    -  protein_bind   lac operator (fragment): The lac repressor binds to the lac operator to inhibit transcription in E. coli. This inhibition can be relieved by adding lactose or isopropyl-β-D-thiogalactopyranoside (IPTG). lac repressor encoded by lacI
   9136..9166    -  promoter       lac promoter: promoter for the E. coli lac operon
   9181..9202    -  protein_bind   CAP binding site: CAP binding activates transcription in the presence of cAMP. E. coli catabolite activator protein
   9215..9307    -  CDS            lacI (fragment): lac repressor; lacI; The lac repressor binds to the lac operator to inhibit transcription in E. coli. This inhibition can be relieved by adding lactose or isopropyl-β-D-thiogalactopyranoside (IPTG).
   9490..10078   -  rep_origin     ori: high-copy-number ColE1/pMB1/pBR322/pUC origin of replication
  10249..11109   -  CDS            AmpR: β-lactamase; bla; confers resistance to ampicillin, carbenicillin, and related antibiotics
  11110..11214   -  promoter       AmpR promoter: bla
>Addgene plasmid #112622 | pVHC_PGKneoLox2DTA.2 | depositor full sequence | sequence record 215431 | pVHC_PGKneoLox2DTA.2 sequence 11237 bps
CTG
[124 nt withheld, positions 4-127]
C
[91 nt withheld, positions 129-219]
A
[49 nt withheld, positions 221-269]
CCTTTGACGTTGGAGTCCACGTTCTTT
[37 nt withheld, positions 297-333]
ACCCTATCTCGGTCTATTCTTTTGATTTATAAGGGATTTTGCCGATTTCGGCCTATTGGTTAAAAAATGA
GCTGATTTAACAAAAATTTAACGCGAATTTTAACAAAATATTAACGCTTACAATTTCCATTCGCCATTCA
GGCTGCGCAACTGTTGGGAAGGGCGATCGGTGCGGGCCTCTTCGCTATTACGCCAGCTGGCGAAAGGGGG
ATGTGCTGCAAGGCGATTAAGTTGGGTAACGCCAGGGTTTTCCCAGTCACGACGTTGTAAAACGACGGCC
AGTGAGCGCGCGTAATACGACTCACTATAGGGCGAATTGGAGCTCCACCGCGGTGGCGGCCGCCTAGGAG
ATCTACGCGTCAATTGATGCATCCCGGGTTTATTCATGAGGCCGGCCACC
[378 nt withheld, positions 734-1111]
TCCACCATGGTGAGCAAGGGCGAGGAGCTGTTCACCGGGGTGGTGCCCATCCTGGTCGAGCTGGACGGCG
ACGTAAACGGCCACAAGTTCAGCGTGTCCGGCGAGGGCGAGGGCGATGCCACCTACGGCAAGCTGACCCT
GAAGCTGATCTGCACCACCGGCAAGCTGCCCGTGCCCTGGCCCACCCTCGTGACCACCCTGGGCTACGGC
CTGCAGTGCTTCGCCCGCTACCCCGACCACATGAAGCAGCACGACTTCTTCAAGTCCGCCATGCCCGAAG
GCTACGTCCAGGAGCGCACCATCTTCTTCAAGGACGACGGCAACTACAAGACCCGCGCCGAGGTGAAGTT
CGAGGGCGACACCCTGGTGAACCGCATCGAGCTGAAGGGCATCGACTTCAAGGAGGACGGCAACATCCTG
GGGCACAAGCTGGAGTACAACTACAACAGCCACAACGTCTATATCACCGCCGACAAGCAGAAGAACGGCA
TCAAGGCCAACTTCAAGATCCGCCACAACATCGAGGACGGCGGCGTGCAGCTCGCCGACCACTACCAGCA
GAACACCCCCATCGGCGACGGCCCCGTGCTGCTGCCCGACAACCACTACCTGAGCTACCAGTCCGCCCTG
AGCAAAGACCCCAACGAGAAGCGCGATCACATGGTCCTGCTGGAGTTCGTGACCGCCGCCGGGATCACTC
TCGGCATGGACGAGCTGTACAAGGGAAGCGGAGCTACTAACTTCAGCCTGCTGAAGCAGGCTGGAGACGT
GGAGGAGAACCCTGGACCTATGAAAAAGCCTGAACTCACCGCGACGTCTGTCGAGAAGTTTCTGATCGAA
AAGTTCGACAGCGTCTCCGACCTGATGCAGCTCTCGGAGGGCGAAGAATCTCGTGCTTTCAGCTTCGATG
TAGGAGGGCGTGGATATGTCCTGCGGGTAAATAGCTGCGCCGATGGTTTCTACAAAGATCGTTATGTTTA
TCGGCACTTTGCATCGGCCGCGCTCCCGATTCCGGAAGTGCTTGACATTGGGGAATTCAGCGAGAGCCTG
ACCTATTGCATCTCCCGCCGTGCACAGGGTGTCACGTTGCAAGACCTGCCTGAAACCGAACTGCCCGCTG
TTCTGCAGCCGGTCGCGGAGGCCATGGATGCGATCGCTGCGGCCGATCTTAGCCAGACGAGCGGGTTCGG
CCCATTCGGACCGCAAGGAATCGGTCAATACACTACATGGCGTGATTTCATATGCGCGATTGCTGATCCC
CATGTGTATCACTGGCAAACTGTGATGGACGACACCGTCAGTGCGTCCGTCGCGCAGGCTCTCGATGAGC
TGATGCTTTGGGCCGAGGACTGCCCCGAAGTCCGGCACCTCGTGCACGCGGATTTCGGCTCCAACAATGT
CCTGACGGACAATGGCCGCATAACAGCGGTCATTGACTGGAGCGAGGCGATGTTCGGGGATTCCCAATAC
GAGGTCGCCAACATCTTCTTCTGGAGGCCGTGGTTGGCTTGTATGGAGCAGCAGACGCGCTACTTCGAGC
GGAGGCATCCGGAGCTTGCAGGATCGCCGCGGCTCCGGGCGTATATGCTCCGCATTGGTCTTGACCAACT
CTATCAGAGCTTGGTTGACGGCAATTTCGATGATGCAGCTTGGGCGCAGGGTCGATGCGACGCAATCGTC
CGATCCGGAGCCGGGACTGTCGGGCGTACACAAATCGCCCGCAGAAGCGCGGCCGTCTGGACCGATGGCT
GTGTAGAAGTACTCGCCGATAGTGGAAACCGACGCCCCAGCACTCGTCCGAGGGCAAAGGAACGCGGCTC
CGGCGCAACAAATTTCTCTCTCCTCAAACAAGCAGGCGATGTTGAAGAAAATCCCGGGCCCATGTCCAAT
TTACTGACCGTACACCAAAATTTGCCTGCATTACCGGTCGATGCAACGAGTGATGAGGTTCGCAAGAACC
TGATGGACATGTTCAGGGATCGCCAGGCGTTTTCTGAGCATACCTGGAAAATGCTTCTGTCCGTTTGCCG
GTCGTGGGCGGCATGGTGCAAGTTGAATAACCGGAAATGGTTTCCCGCAGAACCTGAAGATGTTCGCGAT
TATCTTCTATATCTTCAGGCGCGCGGTCTGGCAGTAAAAACTATCCAGCAACATTTGGGCCAGCTAAACA
TGCTTCATCGTCGGTCCGGGCTGCCACGACCAAGTGACAGCAATGCTGTTTCACTGGTTATGCGGCGGAT
CCGAAAAGAAAACGTTGATGCCGGTGAACGTGCAAAACAGGCTCTAGCGTTCGAACGCACTGATTTCGAC
CAGGTTCGTTCACTCATGGAAAATAGCGATCGCTGCCAGGATATACGTAATCTGGCATTTCTGGGGATTG
CTTATAACACCCTGTTACGTATAGCCGAAATTGCCAGGATCAGGGTTAAAGATATCTCACGTACTGACGG
TGGGAGAATGTTAATCCATATTGGCAGAACGAAAACGCTGGTTAGCACCGCAGGTGTAGAGAAGGCACTT
AGCCTGGGGGTAACTAAACTGGTCGAGCGATGGATTTCCGTCTCTGGTGTAGCTGATGATCCGAATAACT
ACCTGTTTTGCCGGGTCAGAAAAAATGGTGTTGCCGCGCCATCTGCCACCAGCCAGCTATCAACTCGCGC
CCTGGAAGGGATTTTTGAAGCAACTCATCGATTGATTTACGGCGCTAAGGATGACTCTGGTCAGAGATAC
CTGGCCTGGTCTGGACACAGTGCCCGTGTCGGAGCCGCGCGAGATATGGCCCGCGCTGGAGTTTCAATAC
CGGAGATCATGCAAGCTGGTGGCTGGACCAATGTAAATATTGTCATGAACTATATCCGTAACCTGGATAG
TGAAACAGGGGCAATGGTGCGCCTGCTGGAAGATGGCGATCTCGAGCCATCTGCTGGAGACATGAGAGCT
GCCAACCTTTGGCCAAGCCCGCTCATGATCAAACGCTCTAAGAAGAACAGCCTGGCCTTGTCCCTGACGG
CCGACCAGATGGTCAGTGCCTTGTTGGATGCTGAGCCCCCCATACTCTATTCCGAGTATGATCCTACCAG
ACCCTTCAGTGAAGCTTCGATGATGGGCTTACTGACCAACCTGGCAGACAGGGAGCTGGTTCACATGATC
AACTGGGCGAAGAGGGTGCCAGGCTTTGTGGATTTGACCCTCCATGATCAGGTCCACCTTCTAGAATGTG
CCTGGCTAGAGATCCTGATGATTGGTCTCGTCTGGCGCTCCATGGAGCACCCAGTGAAGCTACTGTTTGC
TCCTAACTTGCTCTTGGACAGGAACCAGGGAAAATGTGTAGAGGGCATGGTGGAGATCTTCGACATGCTG
CTGGCTACATCATCTCGGTTCCGCATGATGAATCTGCAGGGAGAGGAGTTTGTGTGCCTCAAATCTATTA
TTTTGCTTAATTCTGGAGTGTACACATTTCTGTCCAGCACCCTGAAGTCTCTGGAAGAGAAGGACCATAT
CCACCGAGTCCTGGACAAGATCACAGACACTTTGATCCACCTGATGGCCAAGGCAGGCCTGACCCTGCAG
CAGCAGCACCAGCGGCTGGCCCAGCTCCTCCTCATCCTCTCCCACATCAGGCACATGAGTAACAAAGGCA
TGGAGCATCTGTACAGCATGAAGTGCAAGAACGTGGTGCCCCTCTATGACCTGCTGCTGGAGGCGGCGGA
CGCCCACCGCCTACATGCGCCCACTAGCCGTGGAGGGGCATCCGTGGAGGAGACGGACCAAAGCCACTTG
GCCACTGCGGGCTCTACTTCATCGCATTCCTTGCAAAAGTATTACATCACGGGGGAGGCAGAGGGTTTCC
CTGCCACAGCTTGATAGCGGCCGCACTCCTCAGGTGCAGGCTGCCTATCAGAAGGTGGTGGCTGGTGTGG
CCAATGCCCTGGCTCACAAATACCACTGAGATCTTTTTCCCTCTGCCAAAAATTATGGGGACATCATGAA
GCCCCTTGAGCATCTGACTTCTGGCTAATAAAGGAAATTTATTTTCATTGCAATAGTGTGTTGGAATTTT
TTGTGTCTCTCACTCGGAAGGACATATGGGAGGGCAAATCATTTAAAACATCAGAATGAGTATTTGGTTT
AGAGTTTGGCAACATATGCCCATATGCTGGCTGCCATGAACAAAGGTTGGCTATAAAGAGGTCATCAGTA
TATGAAACAGCCCCCTGCTGTCCATTCCTTATTCCATAGAAAAGCCTTGACTTGAGGTTAGATTTTTTTT
ATATTTTGTTTTGTGTTATTTTTTTCTTTAACATCCCTAAAATTTTCCTTACATGTTTTACTAGCCAGAT
TTTTCCTCCTCTCCTGACTACTCCCAGTCATAGCTGTCCCTCTTCTCTTATGGAGATCCCTCGACCTGCA
GCCCAAGCTTGGCGTAATCATGGTCATAGCTGTTTCCTGTGTGAAATTGTTATCCGCTCACAATTCCACA
CAAAAACTAGGCCGCTCTAGAACTAGTGGATCCGGAACCCTTAATATAACTTCGTATAATGTATGCTATA
CGAAGTTATTAGGTCCCTCGACCTGCAGGAATTCTACCGGGTAGGGGAGGCGCTTTTCCCAAGGCAGTCT
GGAGCATGCGCTTTAGCAGCCCCGCTGGGCACTTGGCGCTACACAAGTGGCCTCTGGCCTCGCACACATT
CCACATCCACCGGTAGGCGCCAACCGGCTCCGTTCTTTGGTGGCCCCTTCGCGCCACCTTCTACTCCTCC
CCTAGTCAGGAAGTTCCCCCCCGCCCCGCAGCTCGCGTCGTGCAGGACGTGACAAATGGAAGTAGCACGT
CTCACTAGTCTCGTGCAGATGGACAGCACCGCTGAGCAATGGAAGCGGGTAGGCCTTTGGGGCAGCGGCC
AATAGCAGCTTTGCTCCTTCGCTTTCTGGGCTCAGAGGCTGGGAAGGGGTGGGTCCGGGGGCGGGCTCAG
GGGCGGGCTCAGGGGCGGGGCGGGCGCCCGAAGGTCCTCCGGAGGCCCGGCATTCTGCACGCTTCAAAAG
CGCACGTCTGCCGCGCTGTTCTCCTCTTCCTCATCTCCGGGCCTTTCGACCTGCAGCCAATATGGGATCG
GCCATTGAACAAGATGGATTGCACGCAGGTTCTCCGGCCGCTTGGGTGGAGAGGCTATTCGGCTATGACT
GGGCACAACAGACAATCGGCTGCTCTGATGCCGCCGTGTTCCGGCTGTCAGCGCAGGGGCGCCCGGTTCT
TTTTGTCAAGACCGACCTGTCCGGTGCCCTGAATGAACTGCAGGACGAGGCAGCGCGGCTATCGTGGCTG
GCCACGACGGGCGTTCCTTGCGCAGCTGTGCTCGACGTTGTCACTGAAGCGGGAAGGGACTGGCTGCTAT
TGGGCGAAGTGCCGGGGCAGGATCTCCTGTCATCTCACCTTGCTCCTGCCGAGAAAGTATCCATCATGGC
TGATGCAATGCGGCGGCTGCATACGCTTGATCCGGCTACCTGCCCATTCGACCACCAAGCGAAACATCGC
ATCGAGCGAGCACGTACTCGGATGGAAGCCGGTCTTGTCGATCAGGATGATCTGGACGAAGAGCATCAGG
GGCTCGCGCCAGCCGAACTGTTCGCCAGGCTCAAGGCGCGCATGCCCGACGGCGATGATCTCGTCGTGAC
CCATGGCGATGCCTGCTTGCCGAATATCATGGTGGAAAATGGCCGCTTTTCTGGATTCATCGACTGTGGC
CGGCTGGGTGTGGCGGACCGCTATCAGGACATAGCGTTGGCTACCCGTGATATTGCTGAAGAGCTTGGCG
GCGAATGGGCTGACCGCTTCCTCGTGCTTTACGGTATCGCCGCTCCCGATTCGCAGCGCATCGCCTTCTA
TCGCCTTCTTGACGAGTTCTTCTGAGGGGATCAATTCTCTAGAGCTCGCTGATCAGCCTCGACTGTGCCT
TCTAGTTGCCAGCCATCTGTTGTTTGCCCCTCCCCCGTGCCTTCCTTGACCCTGGAAGGTGCCACTCCCA
CTGTCCTTTCCTAATAAAATGAGGAAATTGCATCGCATTGTCTGAGTAGGTGTCATTCTATTCTGGGGGG
TGGGGTGGGGCAGGACAGCAAGGGGGAGGATTGGGAAGACAATAGCAGGCATGCTGGGGATGCGGTGGGC
TCTATGGCTTCTGAGGCGGAAAGAACCAGCTGGGGCTCGAATCAAGCTGATCCGGAACCCTTAATATAAC
TTCGTATAATGTATGCTATACGAAGTTATTAGGTCCCTCGACCTGCAGCCCAAGCTAGCTTATCGATACC
GTCGACGGTATCGATAAGCTTGATATCGAATTCTACCGGGTAGGGGAGGCGCTTTTCCCAAGGCAGTCTG
GAGCATGCGCTTTAGCAGCCCCGCTGGGCACTTGGCGCTACACAAGTGGCCTCTGGCCTCGCACACATTC
CACATCCACCGGTAGGCGCCAACCGGCTCCGTTCTTTGGTGGCCCCTTCGCGCCACCTTCTACTCCTCCC
CTAGTCAGGAAGTTCCCCCCCGCCCCGCAGCTCGCGTCGTGCAGGACGTGACAAATGGAAGTAGCACGTC
TCACTAGTCTCGTGCAGATGGACAGCACCGCTGAGCAATGGAAGCGGGTAGGCCTTTGGGGCAGCGGCCA
ATAGCAGCTTTGCTCCTTCGCTTTCTGGGCTCAGAGGCTGGGAAGGGGTGGGTCCGGGGGCGGGCTCAGG
GGCGGGCTCAGGGGCGGGGCGGGCGCCCGAAGGTCCTCCGGAGGCCCGGCATTCTGCACGCTTCAAAAGC
GCACGTCTGCCGCGCTGTTCTCCTCTTCCTCATCTCCGGGCCTTTCGACCTGCAGGTCCTCGCCATGGAT
CCTGATGATGTTGTTGATTCTTCTAAATCTTTTGTGATGGAAAACTTTTCTTCGTACCACGGGACTAAAC
CTGGTTATGTAGATTCCATTCAAAAAGGTATACAAAAGCCAAAATCTGGTACACAAGGAAATTATGACGA
TGATTGGAAAGGGTTTTATAGTACCGACAATAAATACGACGCTGCGGGATACTCTGTAGATAATGAAAAC
CCGCTCTCTGGAAAAGCTGGAGGCGTGGTCAAAGTGACGTATCCAGGACTGACGAAGGTTCTCGCACTAA
AAGTGGATAATGCCGAAACTATTAAGAAAGAGTTAGGTTTAAGTCTCACTGAACCGTTGATGGAGCAAGT
CGGAACGGAAGAGTTTATCAAAAGGTTCGGTGATGGTGCTTCGCGTGTAGTGCTCAGCCTTCCCTTCGCT
GAGGGGAGTTCTAGCGTTGAATATATTAATAACTGGGAACAGGCGAAAGCGTTAAGCGTAGAACTTGAGA
TTAATTTTGAAACCCGTGGAAAACGTGGCCAAGATGCGATGTATGAGTATATGGCTCAAGCCTGTGCAGG
AAATCGTGTCAGGCGATCTCTTTGTGAAGGAACCTTACTTCTGTGGTGTGACATAATTGGACAAACTACC
TACAGAGATTTAAAGCTCTAAGGTAAATATAAAATTTTTAAGTGTATAATGTGTTAAACTACTGATTCTA
ATTGTTTGTGTATTTTAGATTCCAACCTATGGAACTGATGAATGGGAGCAGTGGTGGAATGCAGATCCTA
GAGCTCGCTGATCAGCCTCGACTGTGCCTTCTAGTTGCCAGCCATCTGTTGTTTGCCCCTCCCCCGTGCC
TTCCTTGACCCTGGAAGGTGCCACTCCCACTGTCCTTTCCTAATAAAATGAGGAAATTGCATCGCATTGT
CTGAGTAGGTGTCATTCTATTCTGGGGGGTGGGGTGGGGCAGGACAGCAAGGGGGAGGATTGGGAAGACA
ATAGCAGGCATGCTGGGGATGCGGTGGGCTCTATGGCTTCTGAGGCGGAAAGAACCAGCTGGGGCTCGAG
GGGGGGCCCGGTACCCAGCTTTTGTTCCCTTTAGTGAGGGTTAATTGCGCGCTTGGCGTAATCATGGTCA
TAGCTGTTTCCTGTGTGAAATTGTTATCCGCTCACAATTCCACACAACATACGAGCCGGAAGCATAAAGT
GTAAAGCCTGGGGTGCCTAATGAGTGAGCTAACTCACATTAATTGCGTTGCGCTCACTGCCCGCTTTCCA
GTCGGGAAACCTGTCGTGCCAGCTGCATTAATGAATCGGCCAACGCGCGGGGAGAGGCGGTTTGCGTATT
GGGCGCTCTTCCGCTTCCTCGCTCACTGACTCGCTGCGCTCGGTCGTTCGGCTGCGGCGAGCGGTATCAG
CTCACTCAAAGGCGGTAATACGGTTATCCACAGAATCAGGGGATAACGCAGGAAAGAACATGTGAGCAAA
AGGCCAGCAAAAGGCCAGGAACCGTAAAAAGGCCGCGTTGCTGGCGTTTTTCCATAGGCTCCGCCCCCCT
GACGAGCATCACAAAAATCGACGCTCAAGTCAGAGGTGGCGAAACCCGACAGGACTATAAAGATACCAGG
CGTTTCCCCCTGGAAGCTCCCTCGTGCGCTCTCCTGTTCCGACCCTGCCGCTTACCGGATACCTGTCCGC
CTTTCTCCCTTCGGGAAGCGTGGCGCTTTCTCATAGCTCACGCTGTAGGTATCTCAGTTCGGTGTAGGTC
GTTCGCTCCAAGCTGGGCTGTGTGCACGAACCCCCCGTTCAGCCCGACCGCTGCGCCTTATCCGGTAACT
ATCGTCTTGAGTCCAACCCGGTAAGACACGACTTATCGCCACTGGCAGCAGCCACTGGTAACAGGATTAG
CAGAGCGAGGTATGTAGGCGGTGCTACAGAGTTCTTGAAGTGGTGGCCTAACTACGGCTACACTAGAAGA
ACAGTATTTGGTATCTGCGCTCTGCTGAAGCCAGTTACCTTCGGAAAAAGAGTTGGTAGCTCTTGATCCG
GCAAACAAACCACCGCTGGTAGCGGTGGTTTTTTTGTTTGCAAGCAGCAGATTACGCGCAGAAAAAAAGG
ATCTCAAGAAGATCCTTTGATCTTTTCTACGGGGTCTGACGCTCAGTGGAACGAAAACTCACGTTAAGGG
ATTTTGGTCATGAGATTATCAAAAAGGATCTTCACCTAGATCCTTTTAAATTAAAAATGAAGTTTTAAAT
CAATCTAAAGTATATATGAGTAAACTTGGTCTGACAGTTACCAATGCTTAATCAGTGAGGCACCTATCTC
AGCGATCTGTCTATTTCGTTCATCCATAGTTGCCTGACTCCCCGTCGTGTAGATAACTACGATACGGGAG
GGCTTACCATCTGGCCCCAGTGCTGCAATGATACCGCGAGACCCACGCTCACCGGCTCCAGATTTATCAG
CAATAAACCAGCCAGCCGGAAGGGCCGAGCGCAGAAGTGGTCCTGCAACTTTATCCGCCTCCATCCAGTC
TATTAATTGTTGCCGGGAAGCTAGAGTAAGTAGTTCGCCAGTTAATAGTTTGCGCAACGTTGTTGCCATT
GCTACAGGCATCGTGGTGTCACGCTCGTCGTTTGGTATGGCTTCATTCAGCTCCGGTTCCCAACGATCAA
GGCGAGTTACATGATCCCCCATGTTGTGCAAAAAAGCGGTTAGCTCCTTCGGTCCTCCGATCGTTGTCAG
AAGTAAGTTGGCCGCAGTGTTATCACTCATGGTTATGGCAGCACTGCATAATTCTCTTACTGTCATGCCA
TCCGTAAGATGCTTTTCTGTGACTGGTGAGTACTCAACCAAGTCATTCTGAGAATAGTGTATGCGGCGAC
CGAGTTGCTCTTGCCCGGCGTCAATACGGGATAATACCGCGCCACATAGCAGAACTTTAAAAGTGCTCAT
CATTGGAAAACGTTCTTCGGGGCGAAAACTCTCAAGGATCTTACCGCTGTTGAGATCCAGTTCGATGTAA
CCCACTCGTGCACCCAACTGATCTTCAGCATCTTTTACTTTCACCAGCGTTTCTGGGTGAGCAAAAACAG
GAAGGCAAAATGCCGCAAAAAAGGGAATAAGGGCGACACGGAAATGTTGAATACTCATACTCTTCCTTTT
TCAATATTATTGAAGCATTTATCAGGGTTATTGTCTCATGAGCGGATACATATTTGAATGTATTTAGAAA
AATAAACAAATAGGGGTTCCGCGCACATTTCCCCGAAAAGTGCCAC
