Features (pLannotate 1.2.2; 35 found; start..end, strand, type, name):
      4..432     +  rep_origin     f1 ori (sequence partly withheld): f1 bacteriophage origin of replication; arrow indicates direction of (+) strand synthesis
    463..618     -  CDS            lacZα (fragment): LacZα fragment of β-galactosidase; lacZ fragment
    626..644     +  promoter       T7 promoter: promoter for bacteriophage T7 RNA polymerase
    653..676     +  misc_feature   MCS (fragment): pBluescript multiple cloning site
    734..1110    +  CDS            H2B (fragment) (sequence withheld): human histone H2B; HIST1H2BJ
   1118..1834    +  CDS            Venus: Venus is a basic (constitutively fluorescent) yellow fluorescent protein published in 2002, derived from Aequorea victoria. It is reported to be a rapidly-maturing weak dimer with moderate acid sensitivity.
   1901..2923    +  CDS            hph: KHYB_ECOLX - Experimental evidence at protein level: Swiss-Prot protein existence level 1. The aminoglycoside phosphotransferases achieve inactivation of their antibiotic substrates by phosphorylation. Only phosphorylates hygromycin and closely related compounds such as demethyl analogs and destomycin. From Escherichia coli.
   2993..4021    +  CDS            cre: RECR_BPP1 - Experimental evidence at protein level: Swiss-Prot protein existence level 1. Catalyzes site-specific recombination between two 34-base- pair LOXP sites. Its role is to maintain the phage genome as a monomeric unit-copy plasmid in the lysogenic state. From Escherichia phage P1 (Bacteriophage P1).
   4034..4969    +  CDS            ERT2: mutated ligand-binding domain of the human estrogen receptor (Feil et al., 1997)
   4986..5057    +  CDS            HBB (fragment): HBB_PONPY - Experimental evidence at transcript level: Swiss-Prot protein existence level 2. Involved in oxygen transport from the lung to the various peripheral tissues. From Pongo pygmaeus (Bornean orangutan).
   5128..5183    +  polyA_signal   β-globin poly(A) signal: rabbit β-globin polyadenylation signal (Gil and Proudfoot, 1987)
   5566..5588    -  protein_bind   lac operator (fragment): The lac repressor binds to the lac operator to inhibit transcription in E. coli. This inhibition can be relieved by adding lactose or isopropyl-β-D-thiogalactopyranoside (IPTG). lac repressor encoded by lacI
   5601..5624    +  misc_feature   MCS (fragment): pBluescript multiple cloning site
   5637..5670    -  protein_bind   loxP: Cre-mediated recombination occurs in the 8-bp core sequence (GCATACAT). Cre recombinase
   5700..6199    +  promoter       PGK promoter: mouse phosphoglycerate kinase 1 promoter
   6213..7016    +  CDS            NeoR/KanR: aminoglycoside phosphotransferase from Tn5; aph(3')-II (or nptII); confers resistance to neomycin, kanamycin, and G418 (Geneticin®)
   7054..7278    +  polyA_signal   bGH poly(A) signal: bovine growth hormone polyadenylation signal
   7282..7303    +  promoter       SV40 promoter (fragment): SV40 enhancer and early promoter
   7337..7370    -  protein_bind   loxP: Cre-mediated recombination occurs in the 8-bp core sequence (GCATACAT). Cre recombinase
   7412..7444    -  misc_feature   MCS (fragment): pBluescript multiple cloning site
   7449..7948    +  promoter       PGK promoter: mouse phosphoglycerate kinase 1 promoter
   7975..8547    +  CDS            DTA: diphtheria toxin fragment A; Corynebacterium diphtheriae tox
   8550..8622    +  CDS            small t antigen (fragment): SV40 (simian virus 40) small t antigen
   8624..8689    +  intron         small t intron: SV40 (simian virus 40) small t antigen intron
   8763..8987    +  polyA_signal   bGH poly(A) signal: bovine growth hormone polyadenylation signal
   8991..9012    +  promoter       SV40 promoter (fragment): SV40 enhancer and early promoter
   9016..9036    +  misc_feature   MCS (fragment): pBluescript multiple cloning site
   9049..9067    -  promoter       T3 promoter: promoter for bacteriophage T3 RNA polymerase
   9110..9132    -  protein_bind   lac operator (fragment): The lac repressor binds to the lac operator to inhibit transcription in E. coli. This inhibition can be relieved by adding lactose or isopropyl-β-D-thiogalactopyranoside (IPTG). lac repressor encoded by lacI
   9136..9166    -  promoter       lac promoter: promoter for the E. coli lac operon
   9181..9202    -  protein_bind   CAP binding site: CAP binding activates transcription in the presence of cAMP. E. coli catabolite activator protein
   9215..9307    -  CDS            lacI (fragment): lac repressor; lacI; The lac repressor binds to the lac operator to inhibit transcription in E. coli. This inhibition can be relieved by adding lactose or isopropyl-β-D-thiogalactopyranoside (IPTG).
   9490..10078   -  rep_origin     ori: high-copy-number ColE1/pMB1/pBR322/pUC origin of replication
  10249..11109   -  CDS            AmpR: β-lactamase; bla; confers resistance to ampicillin, carbenicillin, and related antibiotics
  11110..11214   -  promoter       AmpR promoter: bla
>Addgene plasmid #112622 | pVHC_PGKneoLox2DTA.2 | addgene full sequence | sequence record 222021 | Addgene NGS Result
CTG
[124 nt withheld, positions 4-127]
C
[91 nt withheld, positions 129-219]
A
[49 nt withheld, positions 221-269]
CCTTTGACGTTGGAGTCCACGTTCTTT
[37 nt withheld, positions 297-333]
ACCCTATCTCGGTCTATTCTTTTGATTTATAAGGGATTTTGCCGATTTCGGCCTATTGGTTAAAAAATGA
GCTGATTTAACAAAAATTTAACGCGAATTTTAACAAAATATTAACGCTTACAATTTCCATTCGCCATTCA
GGCTGCGCAACTGTTGGGAAGGGCGATCGGTGCGGGCCTCTTCGCTATTACGCCAGCTGGCGAAAGGGGG
ATGTGCTGCAAGGCGATTAAGTTGGGTAACGCCAGGGTTTTCCCAGTCACGACGTTGTAAAACGACGGCC
AGTGAGCGCGCGTAATACGACTCACTATAGGGCGAATTGGAGCTCCACCGCGGTGGCGGCCGCCTAGGAG
ATCTACGCGTCAATTGATGCATCCCGGGTTTATTCATGAGGCCGGCCACC
[378 nt withheld, positions 734-1111]
TCCACCATGGTGAGCAAGGGCGAGGAGCTGTTCACCGGGGTGGTGCCCATCCTGGTCGAGCTGGACGGCG
ACGTAAACGGCCACAAGTTCAGCGTGTCCGGCGAGGGCGAGGGCGATGCCACCTACGGCAAGCTGACCCT
GAAGCTGATCTGCACCACCGGCAAGCTGCCCGTGCCCTGGCCCACCCTCGTGACCACCCTGGGCTACGGC
CTGCAGTGCTTCGCCCGCTACCCCGACCACATGAAGCAGCACGACTTCTTCAAGTCCGCCATGCCCGAAG
GCTACGTCCAGGAGCGCACCATCTTCTTCAAGGACGACGGCAACTACAAGACCCGCGCCGAGGTGAAGTT
CGAGGGCGACACCCTGGTGAACCGCATCGAGCTGAAGGGCATCGACTTCAAGGAGGACGGCAACATCCTG
GGGCACAAGCTGGAGTACAACTACAACAGCCACAACGTCTATATCACCGCCGACAAGCAGAAGAACGGCA
TCAAGGCCAACTTCAAGATCCGCCACAACATCGAGGACGGCGGCGTGCAGCTCGCCGACCACTACCAGCA
GAACACCCCCATCGGCGACGGCCCCGTGCTGCTGCCCGACAACCACTACCTGAGCTACCAGTCCGCCCTG
AGCAAAGACCCCAACGAGAAGCGCGATCACATGGTCCTGCTGGAGTTCGTGACCGCCGCTGGGATCACTC
TCGGCATGGACGAGCTGTACAAGGGAAGCGGAGCTACTAACTTCAGCCTGCTGAAGCAGGCTGGAGACGT
GGAGGAGAACCCTGGACCTATGAAAAAGCCTGAACTCACCGCGACGTCTGTCGAGAAGTTTCTGATCGAA
AAGTTCGACAGCGTCTCCGACCTGATGCAGCTCTCGGAGGGCGAAGAATCTCGTGCTTTCAGCTTCGATG
TAGGAGGGCGTGGATATGTCCTGCGGGTAAATAGCTGCGCCGATGGTTTCTACAAAGATCGTTATGTTTA
TCGGCACTTTGCATCGGCCGCGCTCCCGATTCCGGAAGTGCTTGACATTGGGGAATTCAGCGAGAGCCTG
ACCTATTGCATCTCCCGCCGTGCACAGGGTGTCACGTTGCAAGACCTGCCTGAAACCGAACTGCCCGCTG
TTCTGCAGCCGGTCGCGGAGGCCATGGATGCGATCGCTGCGGCCGATCTTAGCCAGACGAGCGGGTTCGG
CCCATTCGGACCGCAAGGAATCGGTCAATACACTACATGGCGTGATTTCATATGCGCGATTGCTGATCCC
CATGTGTATCACTGGCAAACTGTGATGGACGACACCGTCAGTGCGTCCGTCGCGCAGGCTCTCGATGAGC
TGATGCTTTGGGCCGAGGACTGCCCCGAAGTCCGGCACCTCGTGCACGCGGATTTCGGCTCCAACAATGT
CCTGACGGACAATGGCCGCATAACAGCGGTCATTGACTGGAGCGAGGCGATGTTCGGGGATTCCCAATAC
GAGGTCGCCAACATCTTCTTCTGGAGGCCGTGGTTGGCTTGTATGGAGCAGCAGACGCGCTACTTCGAGC
GGAGGCATCCGGAGCTTGCAGGATCGCCGCGGCTCCGGGCGTATATGCTCCGCATTGGTCTTGACCAACT
CTATCAGAGCTTGGTTGACGGCAATTTCGATGATGCAGCTTGGGCGCAGGGTCGATGCGACGCAATCGTC
CGATCCGGAGCCGGGACTGTCGGGCGTACACAAATCGCCCGCAGAAGCGCGGCCGTCTGGACCGATGGCT
GTGTAGAAGTACTCGCCGATAGTGGAAACCGACGCCCCAGCACTCGTCCGAGGGCAAAGGAACGCGGCTC
CGGCGCAACAAATTTCTCTCTCCTCAAACAAGCAGGCGATGTTGAAGAAAATCCCGGGCCCATGTCCAAT
TTACTGACCGTACACCAAAATTTGCCTGCATTACCGGTCGATGCAACGAGTGATGAGGTTCGCAAGAACC
TGATGGACATGTTCAGGGATCGCCAGGCGTTTTCTGAGCATACCTGGAAAATGCTTCTGTCCGTTTGCCG
GTCGTGGGCGGCATGGTGCAAGTTGAATAACCGGAAATGGTTTCCCGCAGAACCTGAAGATGTTCGCGAT
TATCTTCTATATCTTCAGGCGCGCGGTCTGGCAGTAAAAACTATCCAGCAACATTTGGGCCAGCTAAACA
TGCTTCATCGTCGGTCCGGGCTGCCACGACCAAGTGACAGCAATGCTGTTTCACTGGTTATGCGGCGGAT
CCGAAAAGAAAACGTTGATGCCGGTGAACGTGCAAAACAGGCTCTAGCGTTCGAACGCACTGATTTCGAC
CAGGTTCGTTCACTCATGGAAAATAGCGATCGCTGCCAGGATATACGTAATCTGGCATTTCTGGGGATTG
CTTATAACACCCTGTTACGTATAGCCGAAATTGCCAGGATCAGGGTTAAAGATATCTCACGTACTGACGG
TGGGAGAATGTTAATCCATATTGGCAGAACGAAAACGCTGGTTAGCACCGCAGGTGTAGAGAAGGCACTT
AGCCTGGGGGTAACTAAACTGGTCGAGCGATGGATTTCCGTCTCTGGTGTAGCTGATGATCCGAATAACT
ACCTGTTTTGCCGGGTCAGAAAAAATGGTGTTGCCGCGCCATCTGCCACCAGCCAGCTATCAACTCGCGC
CCTGGAAGGGATTTTTGAAGCAACTCATCGATTGATTTACGGCGCTAAGGATGACTCTGGTCAGAGATAC
CTGGCCTGGTCTGGACACAGTGCCCGTGTCGGAGCCGCGCGAGATATGGCCCGCGCTGGAGTTTCAATAC
CGGAGATCATGCAAGCTGGTGGCTGGACCAATGTAAATATTGTCATGAACTATATCCGTAACCTGGATAG
TGAAACAGGGGCAATGGTGCGCCTGCTGGAAGATGGCGATCTCGAGCCATCTGCTGGAGACATGAGAGCT
GCCAACCTTTGGCCAAGCCCGCTCATGATCAAACGCTCTAAGAAGAACAGCCTGGCCTTGTCCCTGACGG
CCGACCAGATGGTCAGTGCCTTGTTGGATGCTGAGCCCCCCATACTCTATTCCGAGTATGATCCTACCAG
ACCCTTCAGTGAAGCTTCGATGATGGGCTTACTGACCAACCTGGCAGACAGGGAGCTGGTTCACATGATC
AACTGGGCGAAGAGGGTGCCAGGCTTTGTGGATTTGACCCTCCATGATCAGGTCCACCTTCTAGAATGTG
CCTGGCTAGAGATCCTGATGATTGGTCTCGTCTGGCGCTCCATGGAGCACCCAGTGAAGCTACTGTTTGC
TCCTAACTTGCTCTTGGACAGGAACCAGGGAAAATGTGTAGAGGGCATGGTGGAGATCTTCGACATGCTG
CTGGCTACATCATCTCGGTTCCGCATGATGAATCTGCAGGGAGAGGAGTTTGTGTGCCTCAAATCTATTA
TTTTGCTTAATTCTGGAGTGTACACATTTCTGTCCAGCACCCTGAAGTCTCTGGAAGAGAAGGACCATAT
CCACCGAGTCCTGGACAAGATCACAGACACTTTGATCCACCTGATGGCCAAGGCAGGCCTGACCCTGCAG
CAGCAGCACCAGCGGCTGGCCCAGCTCCTCCTCATCCTCTCCCACATCAGGCACATGAGTAACAAAGGCA
TGGAGCATCTGTACAGCATGAAGTGCAAGAACGTGGTGCCCCTCTATGACCTGCTGCTGGAGGCGGCGGA
CGCCCACCGCCTACATGCGCCCACTAGCCGTGGAGGGGCATCCGTGGAGGAGACGGACCAAAGCCACTTG
GCCACTGCGGGCTCTACTTCATCGCATTCCTTGCAAAAGTATTACATCACGGGGGAGGCAGAGGGTTTCC
CTGCCACAGCTTGATAGCGGCCGCACTCCTCAGGTGCAGGCTGCCTATCAGAAGGTGGTGGCTGGTGTGG
CCAATGCCCTGGCTCACAAATACCACTGAGATCTTTTTCCCTCTGCCAAAAATTATGGGGACATCATGAA
GCCCCTTGAGCATCTGACTTCTGGCTAATAAAGGAAATTTATTTTCATTGCAATAGTGTGTTGGAATTTT
TTGTGTCTCTCACTCGGAAGGACATATGGGAGGGCAAATCATTTAAAACATCAGAATGAGTATTTGGTTT
AGAGTTTGGCAACATATGCCCATATGCTGGCTGCCATGAACAAAGGTTGGCTATAAAGAGGTCATCAGTA
TATGAAACAGCCCCCTGCTGTCCATTCCTTATTCCATAGAAAAGCCTTGACTTGAGGTTAGATTTTTTTT
ATATTTTGTTTTGTGTTATTTTTTTCTTTAACATCCCTAAAATTTTCCTTACATGTTTTACTAGCCAGAT
TTTTCCTCCTCTCCTGACTACTCCCAGTCATAGCTGTCCCTCTTCTCTTATGGAGATCCCTCGACCTGCA
GCCCAAGCTTGGCGTAATCATGGTCATAGCTGTTTCCTGTGTGAAATTGTTATCCGCTCACAATTCCACA
CAAAAACTAGGCCGCTCTAGAACTAGTGGATCCGGAACCCTTAATATAACTTCGTATAATGTATGCTATA
CGAAGTTATTAGGTCCCTCGACCTGCAGGAATTCTACCGGGTAGGGGAGGCGCTTTTCCCAAGGCAGTCT
GGAGCATGCGCTTTAGCAGCCCCGCTGGGCACTTGGCGCTACACAAGTGGCCTCTGGCCTCGCACACATT
CCACATCCACCGGTAGGCGCCAACCGGCTCCGTTCTTTGGTGGCCCCTTCGCGCCACCTTCTACTCCTCC
CCTAGTCAGGAAGTTCCCCCCCGCCCCGCAGCTCGCGTCGTGCAGGACGTGACAAATGGAAGTAGCACGT
CTCACTAGTCTCGTGCAGATGGACAGCACCGCTGAGCAATGGAAGCGGGTAGGCCTTTGGGGCAGCGGCC
AATAGCAGCTTTGCTCCTTCGCTTTCTGGGCTCAGAGGCTGGGAAGGGGTGGGTCCGGGGGCGGGCTCAG
GGGCGGGCTCAGGGGCGGGGCGGGCGCCCGAAGGTCCTCCGGAGGCCCGGCATTCTGCACGCTTCAAAAG
CGCACGTCTGCCGCGCTGTTCTCCTCTTCCTCATCTCCGGGCCTTTCGACCTGCAGCCAATATGGGATCG
GCCATTGAACAAGATGGATTGCACGCAGGTTCTCCGGCCGCTTGGGTGGAGAGGCTATTCGGCTATGACT
GGGCACAACAGACAATCGGCTGCTCTGATGCCGCCGTGTTCCGGCTGTCAGCGCAGGGGCGCCCGGTTCT
TTTTGTCAAGACCGACCTGTCCGGTGCCCTGAATGAACTGCAGGACGAGGCAGCGCGGCTATCGTGGCTG
GCCACGACGGGCGTTCCTTGCGCAGCTGTGCTCGACGTTGTCACTGAAGCGGGAAGGGACTGGCTGCTAT
TGGGCGAAGTGCCGGGGCAGGATCTCCTGTCATCTCACCTTGCTCCTGCCGAGAAAGTATCCATCATGGC
TGATGCAATGCGGCGGCTGCATACGCTTGATCCGGCTACCTGCCCATTCGACCACCAAGCGAAACATCGC
ATCGAGCGAGCACGTACTCGGATGGAAGCCGGTCTTGTCGATCAGGATGATCTGGACGAAGAGCATCAGG
GGCTCGCGCCAGCCGAACTGTTCGCCAGGCTCAAGGCGCGCATGCCCGACGGCGATGATCTCGTCGTGAC
CCATGGCGATGCCTGCTTGCCGAATATCATGGTGGAAAATGGCCGCTTTTCTGGATTCATCGACTGTGGC
CGGCTGGGTGTGGCGGACCGCTATCAGGACATAGCGTTGGCTACCCGTGATATTGCTGAAGAGCTTGGCG
GCGAATGGGCTGACCGCTTCCTCGTGCTTTACGGTATCGCCGCTCCCGATTCGCAGCGCATCGCCTTCTA
TCGCCTTCTTGACGAGTTCTTCTGAGGGGATCAATTCTCTAGAGCTCGCTGATCAGCCTCGACTGTGCCT
TCTAGTTGCCAGCCATCTGTTGTTTGCCCCTCCCCCGTGCCTTCCTTGACCCTGGAAGGTGCCACTCCCA
CTGTCCTTTCCTAATAAAATGAGGAAATTGCATCGCATTGTCTGAGTAGGTGTCATTCTATTCTGGGGGG
TGGGGTGGGGCAGGACAGCAAGGGGGAGGATTGGGAAGACAATAGCAGGCATGCTGGGGATGCGGTGGGC
TCTATGGCTTCTGAGGCGGAAAGAACCAGCTGGGGCTCGAATCAAGCTGATCCGGAACCCTTAATATAAC
TTCGTATAATGTATGCTATACGAAGTTATTAGGTCCCTCGACCTGCAGCCCAAGCTAGCTTATCGATACC
GTCGACGGTATCGATAAGCTTGATATCGAATTCTACCGGGTAGGGGAGGCGCTTTTCCCAAGGCAGTCTG
GAGCATGCGCTTTAGCAGCCCCGCTGGGCACTTGGCGCTACACAAGTGGCCTCTGGCCTCGCACACATTC
CACATCCACCGGTAGGCGCCAACCGGCTCCGTTCTTTGGTGGCCCCTTCGCGCCACCTTCTACTCCTCCC
CTAGTCAGGAAGTTCCCCCCCGCCCCGCAGCTCGCGTCGTGCAGGACGTGACAAATGGAAGTAGCACGTC
TCACTAGTCTCGTGCAGATGGACAGCACCGCTGAGCAATGGAAGCGGGTAGGCCTTTGGGGCAGCGGCCA
ATAGCAGCTTTGCTCCTTCGCTTTCTGGGCTCAGAGGCTGGGAAGGGGTGGGTCCGGGGGCGGGCTCAGG
GGCGGGCTCAGGGGCGGGGCGGGCGCCCGAAGGTCCTCCGGAGGCCCGGCATTCTGCACGCTTCAAAAGC
GCACGTCTGCCGCGCTGTTCTCCTCTTCCTCATCTCCGGGCCTTTCGACCTGCAGGTCCTCGCCATGGAT
CCTGATGATGTTGTTGATTCTTCTAAATCTTTTGTGATGGAAAACTTTTCTTCGTACCACGGGACTAAAC
CTGGTTATGTAGATTCCATTCAAAAAGGTATACAAAAGCCAAAATCTGGTACACAAGGAAATTATGACGA
TGATTGGAAAGGGTTTTATAGTACCGACAATAAATACGACGCTGCGGGATACTCTGTAGATAATGAAAAC
CCGCTCTCTGGAAAAGCTGGAGGCGTGGTCAAAGTGACGTATCCAGGACTGACGAAGGTTCTCGCACTAA
AAGTGGATAATGCCGAAACTATTAAGAAAGAGTTAGGTTTAAGTCTCACTGAACCGTTGATGGAGCAAGT
CGGAACGGAAGAGTTTATCAAAAGGTTCGGTGATGGTGCTTCGCGTGTAGTGCTCAGCCTTCCCTTCGCT
GAGGGGAGTTCTAGCGTTGAATATATTAATAACTGGGAACAGGCGAAAGCGTTAAGCGTAGAACTTGAGA
TTAATTTTGAAACCCGTGGAAAACGTGGCCAAGATGCGATGTATGAGTATATGGCTCAAGCCTGTGCAGG
AAATCGTGTCAGGCGATCTCTTTGTGAAGGAACCTTACTTCTGTGGTGTGACATAATTGGACAAACTACC
TACAGAGATTTAAAGCTCTAAGGTAAATATAAAATTTTTAAGTGTATAATGTGTTAAACTACTGATTCTA
ATTGTTTGTGTATTTTAGATTCCAACCTATGGAACTGATGAATGGGAGCAGTGGTGGAATGCAGATCCTA
GAGCTCGCTGATCAGCCTCGACTGTGCCTTCTAGTTGCCAGCCATCTGTTGTTTGCCCCTCCCCCGTGCC
TTCCTTGACCCTGGAAGGTGCCACTCCCACTGTCCTTTCCTAATAAAATGAGGAAATTGCATCGCATTGT
CTGAGTAGGTGTCATTCTATTCTGGGGGGTGGGGTGGGGCAGGACAGCAAGGGGGAGGATTGGGAAGACA
ATAGCAGGCATGCTGGGGATGCGGTGGGCTCTATGGCTTCTGAGGCGGAAAGAACCAGCTGGGGCTCGAG
GGGGGGCCCGGTACCCAGCTTTTGTTCCCTTTAGTGAGGGTTAATTGCGCGCTTGGCGTAATCATGGTCA
TAGCTGTTTCCTGTGTGAAATTGTTATCCGCTCACAATTCCACACAACATACGAGCCGGAAGCATAAAGT
GTAAAGCCTGGGGTGCCTAATGAGTGAGCTAACTCACATTAATTGCGTTGCGCTCACTGCCCGCTTTCCA
GTCGGGAAACCTGTCGTGCCAGCTGCATTAATGAATCGGCCAACGCGCGGGGAGAGGCGGTTTGCGTATT
GGGCGCTCTTCCGCTTCCTCGCTCACTGACTCGCTGCGCTCGGTCGTTCGGCTGCGGCGAGCGGTATCAG
CTCACTCAAAGGCGGTAATACGGTTATCCACAGAATCAGGGGATAACGCAGGAAAGAACATGTGAGCAAA
AGGCCAGCAAAAGGCCAGGAACCGTAAAAAGGCCGCGTTGCTGGCGTTTTTCCATAGGCTCCGCCCCCCT
GACGAGCATCACAAAAATCGACGCTCAAGTCAGAGGTGGCGAAACCCGACAGGACTATAAAGATACCAGG
CGTTTCCCCCTGGAAGCTCCCTCGTGCGCTCTCCTGTTCCGACCCTGCCGCTTACCGGATACCTGTCCGC
CTTTCTCCCTTCGGGAAGCGTGGCGCTTTCTCATAGCTCACGCTGTAGGTATCTCAGTTCGGTGTAGGTC
GTTCGCTCCAAGCTGGGCTGTGTGCACGAACCCCCCGTTCAGCCCGACCGCTGCGCCTTATCCGGTAACT
ATCGTCTTGAGTCCAACCCGGTAAGACACGACTTATCGCCACTGGCAGCAGCCACTGGTAACAGGATTAG
CAGAGCGAGGTATGTAGGCGGTGCTACAGAGTTCTTGAAGTGGTGGCCTAACTACGGCTACACTAGAAGA
ACAGTATTTGGTATCTGCGCTCTGCTGAAGCCAGTTACCTTCGGAAAAAGAGTTGGTAGCTCTTGATCCG
GCAAACAAACCACCGCTGGTAGCGGTGGTTTTTTTGTTTGCAAGCAGCAGATTACGCGCAGAAAAAAAGG
ATCTCAAGAAGATCCTTTGATCTTTTCTACGGGGTCTGACGCTCAGTGGAACGAAAACTCACGTTAAGGG
ATTTTGGTCATGAGATTATCAAAAAGGATCTTCACCTAGATCCTTTTAAATTAAAAATGAAGTTTTAAAT
CAATCTAAAGTATATATGAGTAAACTTGGTCTGACAGTTACCAATGCTTAATCAGTGAGGCACCTATCTC
AGCGATCTGTCTATTTCGTTCATCCATAGTTGCCTGACTCCCCGTCGTGTAGATAACTACGATACGGGAG
GGCTTACCATCTGGCCCCAGTGCTGCAATGATACCGCGAGACCCACGCTCACCGGCTCCAGATTTATCAG
CAATAAACCAGCCAGCCGGAAGGGCCGAGCGCAGAAGTGGTCCTGCAACTTTATCCGCCTCCATCCAGTC
TATTAATTGTTGCCGGGAAGCTAGAGTAAGTAGTTCGCCAGTTAATAGTTTGCGCAACGTTGTTGCCATT
GCTACAGGCATCGTGGTGTCACGCTCGTCGTTTGGTATGGCTTCATTCAGCTCCGGTTCCCAACGATCAA
GGCGAGTTACATGATCCCCCATGTTGTGCAAAAAAGCGGTTAGCTCCTTCGGTCCTCCGATCGTTGTCAG
AAGTAAGTTGGCCGCAGTGTTATCACTCATGGTTATGGCAGCACTGCATAATTCTCTTACTGTCATGCCA
TCCGTAAGATGCTTTTCTGTGACTGGTGAGTACTCAACCAAGTCATTCTGAGAATAGTGTATGCGGCGAC
CGAGTTGCTCTTGCCCGGCGTCAATACGGGATAATACCGCGCCACATAGCAGAACTTTAAAAGTGCTCAT
CATTGGAAAACGTTCTTCGGGGCGAAAACTCTCAAGGATCTTACCGCTGTTGAGATCCAGTTCGATGTAA
CCCACTCGTGCACCCAACTGATCTTCAGCATCTTTTACTTTCACCAGCGTTTCTGGGTGAGCAAAAACAG
GAAGGCAAAATGCCGCAAAAAAGGGAATAAGGGCGACACGGAAATGTTGAATACTCATACTCTTCCTTTT
TCAATATTATTGAAGCATTTATCAGGGTTATTGTCTCATGAGCGGATACATATTTGAATGTATTTAGAAA
AATAAACAAATAGGGGTTCCGCGCACATTTCCCCGAAAAGTGCCAC
